Addgene plasmid #68026: pEGFP-RhoA Biosensor
Purpose: C-terminus of Anillin in mammalian expression vector pEGFP-C1
Depositing lab: Michael Glotzer. Depositing organization: University of Chicago. Publication: Anillin is a scaffold protein that links RhoA, actin, and myosin during cytokinesis. Piekny AJ, Glotzer M. Curr Biol. 2008 Jan 8;18(1):30-6. Epub 2007 Dec 27. 10.1016/j.cub.2007.11.068 PubMed 18158243.
Backbone
  Vector backbone: pEGFP-C1
  Backbone manufacturer: Clontech
  Backbone size w/o insert (bp): 4700
  Total vector size (bp): 6140
  Vector type: Mammalian Expression
  Selectable markers: Neomycin (select with G418)
Growth in bacteria
  Bacterial resistance: Kanamycin, 50 μg/mL
  Growth temperature: 37°C
  Growth strain: DH5alpha
  Copy number: Unknown
Gene/Insert
  Gene/Insert name: Anillin (AHD+PH) (alt names: RhoA Biosensor; AHPH; AHDPH)
  Species: H. sapiens (human)
  Insert size (bp): 1428
  Entrez Gene: ANLN (a.k.a. FSGS8, Scraps, scra)
  Promoter: CMV
  Tag / fusion protein: eGFP (N terminal on backbone)
  Cloning method: Restriction Enzyme; 5′ cloning site HindIII (not destroyed); 3′ cloning site SacII (not destroyed)
  Sequencing primers: 5′ CATGGACGAGCTGTACAAG
Terms and licenses: Academic/Nonprofit Terms; Industry Terms: Not Available to Industry
How to cite: pEGFP-RhoA Biosensor was a gift from Michael Glotzer (Addgene plasmid # 68026 ; http://n2t.net/addgene:68026 ; RRID:Addgene_68026)
