[The description below was written by a language model from this plasmid's Addgene catalogue record and pLannotate feature annotations shown in this document.]
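Description:
pEGFP-RhoA Biosensor is a 6,140 bp mammalian expression plasmid built on the Clontech pEGFP-C1 backbone. It carries a 1,428 bp fragment of human anillin (ANLN) covering the C-terminal anillin homology domain and pleckstrin homology domain (AHD+PH, also called AHPH). The fragment was cloned between the HindIII and SacII sites of the multiple cloning site, both of which are retained. It lies directly downstream of the EGFP coding sequence, so the product is an N-terminally EGFP-tagged anillin C-terminus. Transcription is driven by the human cytomegalovirus immediate early enhancer and promoter and terminated by the SV40 polyadenylation signal.

The plasmid replicates in E. coli from a high-copy ColE1/pUC-type origin and also carries an f1 phage origin for single-stranded DNA production. A single Tn5 aminoglycoside phosphotransferase gene (NeoR/KanR) provides both selections. A bacterial bla-type promoter drives it for kanamycin resistance in bacteria, and the SV40 enhancer/early promoter drives it for G418 selection of stably transfected mammalian cells, with the HSV TK poly(A) signal following the gene. The short fragments annotated as large T antigen, ble and bGH poly(A) are partial matches and do not appear to be functional elements.

As its name indicates, the construct is used as a fluorescent reporter of RhoA in living cells. The associated study describes anillin as a scaffold linking RhoA, actin and myosin during cytokinesis, which suggests that the tagged fragment reports where RhoA acts, for example at the cleavage furrow of dividing cells. The record does not describe the binding mechanism or its specificity.
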