Features (pLannotate 1.2.2; 16 found; start..end, strand, type, name):
     68..371     +  enhancer       CMV enhancer: human cytomegalovirus immediate early enhancer
    372..575     +  promoter       CMV promoter: human cytomegalovirus (CMV) immediate early promoter
    620..1336    +  CDS            EGFP: EGFP is a basic (constitutively fluorescent) green fluorescent protein published in 1996, derived from Aequorea victoria. It is reported to be a rapidly-maturing weak dimer with moderate acid sensitivity.
   1337..1367    +  misc_feature   MCS (fragment): multiple cloning site
   1367..2791    +  CDS            ANLN (fragment): ANLN_HUMAN - Experimental evidence at protein level: Swiss-Prot protein existence level 1. Required for cytokinesis (PubMed:16040610). Essential for the structural integrity of the cleavage furrow and for completion of cleavage furrow ingression. Plays a role in bleb assembly during metaphase and anaphase of mitosis (PubMed:23870127). May play a significant role in podocyte cell migration (PubMed:24676636). From Homo sapiens (Human).
   2794..2816    +  misc_feature   MCS (fragment): multiple cloning site
   2828..2912    +  CDS            large T antigen (fragment): large T antigen from SV40 (simian virus 40)
   2935..3056    +  polyA_signal   SV40 poly(A) signal: SV40 polyadenylation signal
   3090..3518    -  rep_origin     f1 ori (sequence partly withheld): f1 bacteriophage origin of replication; arrow indicates direction of (+) strand synthesis
   3545..3649    +  promoter       AmpR promoter: bla
   3651..4008    +  promoter       SV40 promoter: SV40 enhancer and early promoter
   4043..4837    +  CDS            NeoR/KanR: aminoglycoside phosphotransferase from Tn5; aph(3')-II (or nptII); confers resistance to neomycin, kanamycin, and G418 (Geneticin®)
   4858..5010    +  CDS            ble (fragment): BLE_KLEPN - Experimental evidence at protein level: Swiss-Prot protein existence level 1. Binding protein with a strong affinity to the bleomycin family of antibiotics. Binds to CL990; an antimitotic-antibiotic compound. From Klebsiella pneumoniae.
   5069..5116    +  polyA_signal   HSV TK poly(A) signal: herpes simplex virus thymidine kinase polyadenylation signal (Cole and Stacy, 1985)
   5207..5223    -  polyA_signal   bGH poly(A) signal (fragment): bovine growth hormone polyadenylation signal
   5445..6033    +  rep_origin     ori: high-copy-number ColE1/pMB1/pBR322/pUC origin of replication
>Addgene plasmid #68026 | pEGFP-RhoA Biosensor | addgene full sequence | sequence record 245263 | Addgene NGS Result
CATGCATTAGTTATTAATAGTAATCAATTACGGGGTCATTAGTTCATAGCCCATATATGGAGTTCCGCGT
TACATAACTTACGGTAAATGGCCCGCCTGGCTGACCGCCCAACGACCCCCGCCCATTGACGTCAATAATG
ACGTATGTTCCCATAGTAACGCCAATAGGGACTTTCCATTGACGTCAATGGGTGGAGTATTTACGGTAAA
CTGCCCACTTGGCAGTACATCAAGTGTATCATATGCCAAGTACGCCCCCTATTGACGTCAATGACGGTAA
ATGGCCCGCCTGGCATTATGCCCAGTACATGACCTTATGGGACTTTCCTACTTGGCAGTACATCTACGTA
TTAGTCATCGCTATTACCATGGTGATGCGGTTTTGGCAGTACATCAATGGGCGTGGATAGCGGTTTGACT
CACGGGGATTTCCAAGTCTCCACCCCATTGACGTCAATGGGAGTTTGTTTTGGCACCAAAATCAACGGGA
CTTTCCAAAATGTCGTAACAACTCCGCCCCATTGACGCAAATGGGCGGTAGGCGTGTACGGTGGGAGGTC
TATATAAGCAGAGCTGGTTTAGTGAACCGTCAGATCCGCTAGCGCTACCGGTCGCCACCATGGTGAGCAA
GGGCGAGGAGCTGTTCACCGGGGTGGTGCCCATCCTGGTCGAGCTGGACGGCGACGTAAACGGCCACAAG
TTCAGCGTGTCCGGCGAGGGCGAGGGCGATGCCACCTACGGCAAGCTGACCCTGAAGTTCATCTGCACCA
CCGGCAAGCTGCCCGTGCCCTGGCCCACCCTCGTGACCACCCTGACCTACGGCGTGCAGTGCTTCAGCCG
CTACCCCGACCACATGAAGCAGCACGACTTCTTCAAGTCCGCCATGCCCGAAGGCTACGTCCAGGAGCGC
ACCATCTTCTTCAAGGACGACGGCAACTACAAGACCCGCGCCGAGGTGAAGTTCGAGGGCGACACCCTGG
TGAACCGCATCGAGCTGAAGGGCATCGACTTCAAGGAGGACGGCAACATCCTGGGGCACAAGCTGGAGTA
CAACTACAACAGCCACAACGTCTATATCATGGCCGACAAGCAGAAGAACGGCATCAAGGTGAACTTCAAG
ATCCGCCACAACATCGAGGACGGCAGCGTGCAGCTCGCCGACCACTACCAGCAGAACACCCCCATCGGCG
ACGGCCCCGTGCTGCTGCCCGACAACCACTACCTGAGCACCCAGTCCGCCCTGAGCAAAGACCCCAACGA
GAAGCGCGATCACATGGTCCTGCTGGAGTTCGTGACCGCCGCCGGGATCACTCTCGGCATGGACGAGCTG
TACAAGTCCGGACTCAGATCTCGAGCTCAAGCTTCGAGAACTCGTGTCCCTCGAGCTGAATCTGGTGATA
GCCTTGGTTCTGAAGATCGTGATCTTCTTTACAGCATTGATGCATATAGATCTCAAAGATTCAAAGAAAC
AGAACGTCCATCAATAAAGCAGGTGATTGTTCGGAAGGAAGATGTTACTTCAAAACTGGATGAAAAAAAT
AATGCCTTTCCTTGTCAAGTTAATATCAAACAGAAAATGCAGGAACTCAATAACGAAATAAATATGCAAC
AGACAGTGATCTATCAAGCTAGCCAGGCTCTTAACTGCTGTGTTGATGAAGAACATGGAAAAGGGTCCCT
AGAAGAAGCTGAAGCAGAAAGACTTCTTCTAATTGCAACTGGGAAGAGAACACTTTTGATTGATGAATTG
AATAAATTGAAGAACGAAGGACCTCAGAGGAAGAATAAGGCTAGTCCCCAAAGTGAATTTATGCCATCCA
AAGGATCAGTTACTTTGTCAGAAATCCGCTTGCCTCTAAAAGCAGATTTTGTCTGCAGTACGGTTCAGAA
ACCAGATGCAGCAAATTACTATTACTTAATTATACTAAAAGCAGGAGCTGAAAATATGGTAGCCACACCA
TTAGCAAGTACTTCAAACTCTCTTAACGGTGATGCTCTGACATTCACTACTACATTTACTCTGCAAGATG
TATCCAATGACTTTGAAATAAATATTGAAGTTTACAGCTTGGTGCAAAAGAAAGATCCCTCAGGCCTTGA
TAAGAAGAAAAAAACATCCAAGTCCAAGGCTATTACTCCAAAGCGACTCCTCACATCTATAACCACAAAA
AGCAACATTCATTCTTCAGTCATGGCCAGTCCAGGAGGTCTTAGTGCTGTGCGAACCAGCAACTTCGCCC
TTGTTGGATCTTACACATTATCATTGTCTTCAGTAGGAAATACTAAGTTTGTTCTGGACAAGGTCCCCTT
TTTATCTTCTTTGGAAGGTCATATTTATTTAAAAATAAAATGTCAAGTGAATTCCAGTGTTGAAGAAAGA
GGTTTTCTAACCATATTTGAAGATGTTAGTGGTTTTGGTGCCTGGCATCGAAGATGGTGTGTTCTTTCTG
GAAACTGTATATCTTATTGGACTTATCCAGATGATGAGAAACGCAAGAATCCCATAGGAAGGATAAATCT
GGCTAATTGTACCAGTCGTCAGATAGAACCAGCCAACAGAGAATTTTGTGCAAGACGCAACACTTTTGAA
TTAATTACTGTCCGACCACAAAGAGAAGATGACCGAGAGACTCTTGTCAGCCAATGCAGGGACACACTCT
GTGTTACCAAGAACTGGCTGTCTGCAGATACTAAAGAAGAGCGGGATCTCTGGATGCAAAAACTCAATCA
AGTTCTTGTTGATATTCGCCTCTGGCAACCTGATGCTTGCTACAAACCTATTGGAAAGCCTTGACCGCGG
GCCCGGGATCCACCGGATCTAGATAACTGATCATAATCAGCCATACCACATTTGTAGAGGTTTTACTTGC
TTTAAAAAACCTCCCACACCTCCCCCTGAACCTGAAACATAAAATGAATGCAATTGTTGTTGTTAACTTG
TTTATTGCAGCTTATAATGGTTACAAATAAAGCAATAGCATCACAAATTTCACAAATAAAGCATTTTTTT
CACTGCATTCTAGTTGTGGTTTGTCCAAACTCATCAATGTATCTTAAGGCGTAAATTGTAAGCGTTAATA
TTTTGTTAAAATTCGCGTTAAATTTTTGTTAAATCAGCTCATTTTTTAACCAATAGGCCGAAATCGGCAA
AATCCCTTATAAATCAAAAGAATAGACCGAGATAGGGT
[37 nt withheld, positions 3189-3225]
AAAGAACGTGGACTCCAACGTCAAAGG
[49 nt withheld, positions 3253-3301]
T
[91 nt withheld, positions 3303-3393]
G
[124 nt withheld, positions 3395-3518]
CAGGTGGCACTTTTCGGGGAAATGTGCGCGGAACCCCTATTTGTTTATTTTTCTAAATACATTCAAATAT
GTATCCGCTCATGAGACAATAACCCTGATAAATGCTTCAATAATATTGAAAAAGGAAGAGTCCTGAGGCG
GAAAGAACCAGCTGTGGAATGTGTGTCAGTTAGGGTGTGGAAAGTCCCCAGGCTCCCCAGCAGGCAGAAG
TATGCAAAGCATGCATCTCAATTAGTCAGCAACCAGGTGTGGAAAGTCCCCAGGCTCCCCAGCAGGCAGA
AGTATGCAAAGCATGCATCTCAATTAGTCAGCAACCATAGTCCCGCCCCTAACTCCGCCCATCCCGCCCC
TAACTCCGCCCAGTTCCGCCCATTCTCCGCCCCATGGCTGACTAATTTTTTTTATTTATGCAGAGGCCGA
GGCCGCCTCGGCCTCTGAGCTATTCCAGAAGTAGTGAGGAGGCTTTTTTGGAGGCCTAGGCTTTTGCAAA
GATCGATCAAGAGACAGGATGAGGATCGTTTCGCATGATTGAACAAGATGGATTGCACGCAGGTTCTCCG
GCCGCTTGGGTGGAGAGGCTATTCGGCTATGACTGGGCACAACAGACAATCGGCTGCTCTGATGCCGCCG
TGTTCCGGCTGTCAGCGCAGGGGCGCCCGGTTCTTTTTGTCAAGACCGACCTGTCCGGTGCCCTGAATGA
ACTGCAAGACGAGGCAGCGCGGCTATCGTGGCTGGCCACGACGGGCGTTCCTTGCGCAGCTGTGCTCGAC
GTTGTCACTGAAGCGGGAAGGGACTGGCTGCTATTGGGCGAAGTGCCGGGGCAGGATCTCCTGTCATCTC
ACCTTGCTCCTGCCGAGAAAGTATCCATCATGGCTGATGCAATGCGGCGGCTGCATACGCTTGATCCGGC
TACCTGCCCATTCGACCACCAAGCGAAACATCGCATCGAGCGAGCACGTACTCGGATGGAAGCCGGTCTT
GTCGATCAGGATGATCTGGACGAAGAGCATCAGGGGCTCGCGCCAGCCGAACTGTTCGCCAGGCTCAAGG
CGAGCATGCCCGACGGCGAGGATCTCGTCGTGACCCATGGCGATGCCTGCTTGCCGAATATCATGGTGGA
AAATGGCCGCTTTTCTGGATTCATCGACTGTGGCCGGCTGGGTGTGGCGGACCGCTATCAGGACATAGCG
TTGGCTACCCGTGATATTGCTGAAGAGCTTGGCGGCGAATGGGCTGACCGCTTCCTCGTGCTTTACGGTA
TCGCCGCTCCCGATTCGCAGCGCATCGCCTTCTATCGCCTTCTTGACGAGTTCTTCTGAGCGGGACTCTG
GGGTTCGAAATGACCGACCAAGCGACGCCCAACCTGCCATCACGAGATTTCGATTCCACCGCCGCCTTCT
ATGAAAGGTTGGGCTTCGGAATCGTTTTCCGGGACGCCGGCTGGATGATCCTCCAGCGCGGGGATCTCAT
GCTGGAGTTCTTCGCCCACCCTAGGGGGAGGCTAACTGAAACACGGAAGGAGACAATACCGGAAGGAACC
CGCGCTATGACGGCAATAAAAAGACAGAATAAAACGCACGGTGTTGGGTCGTTTGTTCATAAACGCGGGG
TTCGGTCCCAGGGCTGGCACTCTGTCGATACCCCACCGAGACCCCATTGGGGCCAATACGCCCGCGTTTC
TTCCTTTTCCCCACCCCACCCCCCAAGTTCGGGTGAAGGCCCAGGGCTCGCAGCCAACGTCGGGGCGGCA
GGCCCTGCCATAGCCTCAGGTTACTCATATATACTTTAGATTGATTTAAAACTTCATTTTTAATTTAAAA
GGATCTAGGTGAAGATCCTTTTTGATAATCTCATGACCAAAATCCCTTAACGTGAGTTTTCGTTCCACTG
AGCGTCAGACCCCGTAGAAAAGATCAAAGGATCTTCTTGAGATCCTTTTTTTCTGCGCGTAATCTGCTGC
TTGCAAACAAAAAAACCACCGCTACCAGCGGTGGTTTGTTTGCCGGATCAAGAGCTACCAACTCTTTTTC
CGAAGGTAACTGGCTTCAGCAGAGCGCAGATACCAAATACTGTTCTTCTAGTGTAGCCGTAGTTAGGCCA
CCACTTCAAGAACTCTGTAGCACCGCCTACATACCTCGCTCTGCTAATCCTGTTACCAGTGGCTGCTGCC
AGTGGCGATAAGTCGTGTCTTACCGGGTTGGACTCAAGACGATAGTTACCGGATAAGGCGCAGCGGTCGG
GCTGAACGGGGGGTTCGTGCACACAGCCCAGCTTGGAGCGAACGACCTACACCGAACTGAGATACCTACA
GCGTGAGCTATGAGAAAGCGCCACGCTTCCCGAAGGGAGAAAGGCGGACAGGTATCCGGTAAGCGGCAGG
GTCGGAACAGGAGAGCGCACGAGGGAGCTTCCAGGGGGAAACGCCTGGTATCTTTATAGTCCTGTCGGGT
TTCGCCACCTCTGACTTGAGCGTCGATTTTTGTGATGCTCGTCAGGGGGGCGGAGCCTATGGAAAAACGC
CAGCAACGCGGCCTTTTTACGGTTCCTGGCCTTTTGCTGGCCTTTTGCTCACATGTTCTTTCCTGCGTTA
TCCCCTGATTCTGTGGATAACCGTATTACCGC
