>Addgene plasmid #68026 | pEGFP-RhoA Biosensor | depositor partial sequence | sequence record 120095 | insert
CGAGAACTCGTGTCCCTCGAGCTGAATCTGGTGATAGCCTTGGTTCTGAAGATCGTGATCTTCTTTACAG
CATTGATGCATATAGATCTCAAAGATTCAAAGAAACAGAACGTCCATCAATAAAGCAGGTGATTGTTCGG
AAGGAAGATGTTACTTCAAAACTGGATGAAAAAAATAATGCCTTTCCTTGTCAAGTTAATATCAAACAGA
AAATGCAGGAACTCAATAACGAAATAAATATGCAACAGACAGTGATCTATCAAGCTAGCCAGGCTCTTAA
CTGCTGTGTTGATGAAGAACATGGAAAAGGGTCCCTAGAAGAAGCTGAAGCAGAAAGACTTCTTCTAATT
GCAACTGGGAAGAGAACACTTTTGATTGATGAATTGAATAAATTGAAGAACGAAGGACCTCAGAGGAAGA
ATAAGGCTAGTCCCCAAAGTGAATTTATGCCATCCAAAGGATCAGTTACTTTGTCAGAAATCCGCTTGCC
TCTAAAAGCAGATTTTGTCTGCAGTACGGTTCAGAAACCAGATGCAGCAAATTACTATTACTTAATTATA
CTAAAAGCAGGAGCTGAAAATATGGTAGCCACACCATTAGCAAGTACTTCAAACTCTCTTAACGGTGATG
CTCTGACATTCACTACTACATTTACTCTGCAAGATGTATCCAATGACTTTGAAATAAATATTGAAGTTTA
CAGCTTGGTGCAAAAGAAAGATCCCTCAGGCCTTGATAAGAAGAAAAAAACATCCAAGTCCAAGGCTATT
ACTCCAAAGCGACTCCTCACATCTATAACCACAAAAAGCAACATTCATTCTTCAGTCATGGCCAGTCCAG
GAGGTCTTAGTGCTGTGCGAACCAGCAACTTCGCCCTTGTTGGATCTTACACATTATCATTGTCTTCAGT
AGGAAATACTAAGTTTGTTCTGGACAAGGTCCCCTTTTTATCTTCTTTGGAAGGTCATATTTATTTAAAA
ATAAAATGTCAAGTGAATTCCAGTGTTGAAGAAAGAGGTTTTCTAACCATATTTGAAGATGTTAGTGGTT
TTGGTGCCTGGCATCGAAGATGGTGTGTTCTTTCTGGAAACTGTATATCTTATTGGACTTATCCAGATGA
TGAGAAACGCAAGAATCCCATAGGAAGGATAAATCTGGCTAATTGTACCAGTCGTCAGATAGAACCAGCC
AACAGAGAATTTTGTGCAAGACGCAACACTTTTGAATTAATTACTGTCCGACCACAAAGAGAAGATGACC
GAGAGACTCTTGTCAGCCAATGCAGGGACACACTCTGTGTTACCAAGAACTGGCTGTCTGCAGATACTAA
AGAAGAGCGGGATCTCTGGATGCAAAAACTCAATCAAGTTCTTGTTGATATTCGCCTCTGGCAACCTGAT
GCTTGCTACAAACCTATTGGAAAGCCTTGA
