>Addgene plasmid #68026 | pEGFP-RhoA Biosensor | addgene partial sequence | sequence record 123641 | EGFP-C 5'-CATGGTCCTGCTGGAGTTCGTG-3'
AGTCCGGACTCAGATCTCGAGCTCAAGCTTCGAGAACTCGTGTCCCTCGAGCTGAATCTGGTGATAGCCT
TGGTTCTGAAGATCGTGATCTTCTTTACAGCATTGATGCATATAGATCTCAAAGATTCAAAGAAACAGAA
CGTCCATCAATAAAGCAGGTGATTGTTCGGAAGGAAGATGTTACTTCAAAACTGGATGAAAAAAATAATG
CCTTTCCTTGTCAAGTTAATATCAAACAGAAAATGCAGGAACTCAATAACGAAATAAATATGCAACAGAC
AGTGATCTATCAAGCTAGCCAGGCTCTTAACTGCTGTGTTGATGAAGAACATGGAAAAGGGTCCCTAGAA
GAAGCTGAAGCAGAAAGACTTCTTCTAATTGCAACTGGGAAGAGAACACTTTTGATTGATGAATTGAATA
AATTGAAGAACGAAGGACCTCAGAGGAAGAATAAGGCTAGTCCCCAAAGTGAATTTATGCCATCCAAAGG
ATCAGTTACTTTGTCAGAAATCCGCTTGCCTCTAAAAGCAGATTTTGTCTGCAGTACGGTTCAGAAACCA
GATGCAGCAAATTACTATTACTTAATTATACTAAAAGCAGGAGCTGAAAATATGGTAGCCACACCATTAG
CAAGTACTTCAAACTCTCTTAACGGTGATGCTCTGACATTCACTACTACATTTACTCTGCAAGATGTATC
CAATGACTTTGAAATAAATATTGAAGTTTACAGCTTGGTGCAAAAGAAAGATCCCTCAGGCCTTGATAAG
AAGAAA
