>Addgene plasmid #68026 | pEGFP-RhoA Biosensor | addgene partial sequence | sequence record 123644 | SV40pA-R 5'-GAAATTTGTGATGCTATTGC-3'
AGTTAACAACAACAATTGCATTCATTTTATGTTTCAGGTTCAGGGGGAGGTGTGGGAGGTTTTTTAAAGC
AAGTAAAACCTCTACAAATGTGGTATGGCTGATTATGATCAGTTATCTAGATCCGGTGGATCCCGGGCCC
GCGGTCAAGGCTTTCCAATAGGTTTGTAGCAAGCATCAGGTTGCCAGAGGCGAATATCAACAAGAACTTG
ATTGAGTTTTTGCATCCAGAGATCCCGCTCTTCTTTAGTATCTGCAGACAGCCAGTTCTTGGTAACACAG
AGTGTGTCCCTGCATTGGCTGACAAGAGTCTCTCGGTCATCTTCTCTTTGTGGTCGGACAGTAATTAATT
CAAAAGTGTTGCGTCTTGCACAAAATTCTCTGTTGGCTGGTTCTATCTGACGACTGGTACAATTAGCCAG
ATTTATCCTTCCTATGGGATTCTTGCGTTTCTCATCATCTGGATAAGTCCAATAAGATATACAGTTTCCA
GAAAGAACACACCATCTTCGATGCCAGGCACCAAAACCACTAACATCTTCAAATATGGTTAGAAAACCTC
TTTCTTCAACACTGGAATTCACTTGACATTTTATTTTTAAATAAATATGACCTTCCAAAGAAGATAAAAA
GGGGACCTTGTCCAGAACAAACTTAGTATTTCCTACTGAAGACAATGATAATGTGTAAGATCCAACAAGG
GCGAAGTTGCTGGTTCGCACAGCACTAAGACCTCCTGGACTGGCCATGACTGAAGAATGAATGTTGCTTT
TTGTGGTTATAGATGTGAGGAGTCGCTTTGGAGTAATAGCC
